>Addgene plasmid #81938 | pDONR223_HRAS_WT | addgene full sequence | sequence record 168937 | Addgene NGS Result
CCACTGAGCGTCAGACCCCGTAGAAAAGATCAAAGGATCTTCTTGAGATCCTTTTTTTCTGCGCGTAATC
TGCTGCTTGCAAACAAAAAAACCACCGCTACCAGCGGTGGTTTGTTTGCCGGATCAAGAGCTACCAACTC
TTTTTCCGAAGGTAACTGGCTTCAGCAGAGCGCAGATACCAAATACTGTTCTTCTAGTGTAGCCGTAGTT
AGGCCACCACTTCAAGAACTCTGTAGCACCGCCTACATACCTCGCTCTGCTAATCCTGTTACCAGTGGCT
GCTGCCAGTGGCGATAAGTCGTGTCTTACCGGGTTGGACTCAAGACGATAGTTACCGGATAAGGCGCAGC
GGTCGGGCTGAACGGGGGGTTCGTGCACACAGCCCAGCTTGGAGCGAACGACCTACACCGAACTGAGATA
CCTACAGCGTGAGCTATGAGAAAGCGCCACGCTTCCCGAAGGGAGAAAGGCGGACAGGTATCCGGTAAGC
GGCAGGGTCGGAACAGGAGAGCGCACGAGGGAGCTTCCAGGGGGAAACGCCTGGTATCTTTATAGTCCTG
TCGGGTTTCGCCACCTCTGACTTGAGCGTCGATTTTTGTGATGCTCGTCAGGGGGGCGGAGCCTATGGAA
AAACGCCAGCAACGCGGCCTTTTTACGGTTCCTGGCCTTTTGCTGGCCTTTTGCTCACATGTTCTTTCCT
GCGTTATCCCCTGATTCTGTGGATAACCGTATTACCGCCTTTGAGTGAGCTGATACCGCTCGCCGCAGCC
GAACGACCGAGCGCAGCGAGTCAGTGAGCGAGGAAGCGGAAGAGCGCCCAATACGCAAACCGCCTCTCCC
CGCGCGTTGGCCGATTCATTAATGCAGCTGGCACGACAGGTTTCCCGACTGGAAAGCGGGCAGTGAGCGC
AACGCAATTAATACGCGTACCGCTAGCCAGGAAGAGTTTGTAGAAACGCAAAAAGGCCATCCGTCAGGAT
GGCCTTCTGCTTAGTTTGATGCCTGGCAGTTTATGGCGGGCGTCCTGCCCGCCACCCTCCGGGCCGTTGC
TTCACAACGTTCAAATCCGCTCCCGGCGGATTTGTCCTACTCAGGAGAGCGTTCACCGACAAACAACAGA
TAAAACGAAAGGCCCAGTCTTCCGACTGAGCCTTTCGTTTTATTTGATGCCTGGCAGTTCCCTACTCTCG
CGTTAACGCTAGCATGGATGTTTTCCCAGTCACGACGTTGTAAAACGACGGCCAGTCTTAAGCTCGGGCC
CCAAATAATGATTTTATTTTGACTGATAGTGACCTGTTCGTTGCAACAAATTGATGAGCAATGCTTTTTT
ATAATGCCAACTTTGTACAAAAAAGTTGGCATGACGGAATATAAGCTGGTGGTGGTGGGCGCCGGCGGTG
TGGGCAAGAGTGCGCTGACCATCCAGCTGATCCAGAACCATTTTGTGGACGAATACGACCCCACTATAGA
GGATTCCTACCGGAAGCAGGTGGTCATTGATGGGGAGACGTGCCTGTTGGACATCCTGGATACCGCCGGC
CAGGAGGAGTACAGCGCCATGCGGGACCAGTACATGCGCACCGGGGAGGGCTTCCTGTGTGTGTTTGCCA
TCAACAACACCAAGTCTTTTGAGGACATCCACCAGTACAGGGAGCAGATCAAACGGGTGAAGGACTCGGA
TGACGTGCCCATGGTGCTGGTGGGGAACAAGTGTGACCTGGCTGCACGCACTGTGGAATCTCGGCAGGCT
CAGGACCTCGCCCGAAGCTACGGCATCCCCTACATCGAGACCTCGGCCAAGACCCGGCAGGGCAGCCGCT
CTGGCTCTAGCTCCAGCTCCGGGACCCTCTGGGACCCCCCGGGACCCATGTGCCCAACTTTCTTGTACAA
AGTTGGCATTATAAGAAAGCATTGCTTATCAATTTGTTGCAACGAACAGGTCACTATCAGTCAAAATAAA
ATCATTATTTGCCATCCAGCTGATATCCCCTATAGTGAGTCGTATTACATGGTCATAGCTGTTTCCTGGC
AGCTCTGGCCCGTGTCTCAAAATCTCTGATGTTACATTGCACAAGATAAAAATATATCATCATGCCTCCT
CTAGACCAGCCAGGACAGAAATGCCTCGACTTCGCTGCTACCCAAGGTTGCCGGGTGACGCACACCGTGG
AAACGGATGAAGGCACGAACCCAGTGGACATAAGCCTGTTCGGTTCGTAAGCTGTAATGCAAGTAGCGTA
TGCGCTCACGCAACTGGTCCAGAACCTTGACCGAACGCAGCGGTGGTAACGGCGCAGTGGCGGTTTTCAT
GGCTTGTTATGACTGTTTTTTTGGGGTACAGTCTATGCCTCGGGCATCCAAGCAGCAAGCGCGTTACGCC
GTGGGTCGATGTTTGATGTTATGGAGCAGCAACGATGTTACGCAGCAGGGCAGTCGCCCTAAAACAAAGT
TAAACATTATGAGGGAAGCGGTGATCGCCGAAGTATCGACTCAACTATCAGAGGTAGTTGGCGTCATCGA
GCGCCATCTCGAACCGACGTTGCTGGCCGTACATTTGTACGGCTCCGCAGTGGATGGCGGCCTGAAGCCA
CACAGTGATATTGATTTGCTGGTTACGGTGACCGTAAGGCTTGATGAAACAACGCGGCGAGCTTTGATCA
ACGACCTTTTGGAAACTTCGGCTTCCCCTGGAGAGAGCGAGATTCTCCGCGCTGTAGAAGTCACCATTGT
TGTGCACGACGACATCATTCCGTGGCGTTATCCAGCTAAGCGCGAACTGCAATTTGGAGAATGGCAGCGC
AATGACATTCTTGCAGGTATCTTCGAGCCAGCCACGATCGACATTGATCTGGCTATCTTGCTGACAAAAG
CAAGAGAACATAGCGTTGCCTTGGTAGGTCCAGCGGCGGAGGAACTCTTTGATCCGGTTCCTGAACAGGA
TCTATTTGAGGCGCTAAATGAAACCTTAACGCTATGGAACTCGCCGCCCGACTGGGCTGGCGATGAGCGA
AATGTAGTGCTTACGTTGTCCCGCATTTGGTACAGCGCAGTAACCGGCAAAATCGCGCCGAAGGATGTCG
CTGCCGACTGGGCAATGGAGCGCCTGCCGGCCCAGTATCAGCCCGTCATACTTGAAGCTAGACAGGCTTA
TCTTGGACAAGAAGAAGATCGCTTGGCCTCGCGCGCAGATCAGTTGGAAGAATTTGTCCACTACGTGAAA
GGCGAGATCACCAAGGTAGTCGGCAAATAACCCTCGAGCCACCCATGACCAAAATCCCTTAACGTGAGTT
ACGCGTCGTT
Features (pLannotate 1.2.2; 12 found; start..end, strand, type, name):
     43..631     +  rep_origin     ori: high-copy-number ColE1/pMB1/pBR322/pUC origin of replication
    814..906     +  CDS            lacI (fragment): lac repressor; lacI; The lac repressor binds to the lac operator to inhibit transcription in E. coli. This inhibition can be relieved by adding lactose or isopropyl-β-D-thiogalactopyranoside (IPTG).
    961..988     -  terminator     rrnB T2 terminator: transcription terminator T2 from the E. coli rrnB gene
   1120..1163    +  terminator     rrnB T1 terminator: Escherichia coli rrnB; transcription terminator T1 from the E. coli rrnB gene
   1210..1246    -  CDS            lacZα (fragment): LacZα fragment of β-galactosidase; lacZ fragment
   1263..1358    +  protein_bind   attL3: mutant version of attL; recombination site for the Gateway® LR reaction LR Clonase™
   1361..1812    +  CDS            H-Ras (fragment): human small GTPase proto-oncoprotein
   1873..1971    -  protein_bind   attL2: mutant version of attL; recombination site for the Gateway® LR reaction LR Clonase™
   1989..2007    -  promoter       T7 promoter: promoter for bacteriophage T7 RNA polymerase
   2197..2220    +  promoter       Pc promoter (fragment): intI1 (promoter lies within the coding sequence); class 1 integron promoter
   2396..2452    +  CDS            GmR (fragment): gentamycin acetyltransferase; aacC1; confers resistance to gentamycin
   2459..3250    +  CDS            SmR: aminoglycoside adenylyltransferase (Murphy, 1985); aadA; confers resistance to spectinomycin and streptomycin
