[The description below was written by a language model from this plasmid's Addgene catalogue record and pLannotate feature annotations shown in this document.]
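Description:
pDONR223_HRAS_WT is a Gateway entry clone built on the Invitrogen pDONR223 backbone. It carries the wild-type human HRAS open reading frame (the small GTPase proto-oncoprotein, reference transcript NM_176795.4) and belongs to the Target Accelerator Plasmid Collection. The sequenced record is about 3.3 kb. It replicates in E. coli from a high-copy ColE1/pUC-type origin and is selected with spectinomycin through the aadA (SmR) aminoglycoside adenylyltransferase gene. That gene lies downstream of a partial class 1 integron Pc promoter and a short gentamicin-resistance remnant. The small lacI and lacZα fragments called by the annotation appear to be backbone remnants rather than functional genes.

The HRAS coding sequence sits between two attL recombination sites. The automated annotation labels the upstream one attL3 and the downstream one attL2, although entry clones in this backbone are normally described as attL1/attL2, so the upstream label may be a similarity-based call. The annotation marks H-Ras as a fragment covering most but not all of the interval between the att sites. This may reflect the transcript variant differing from the annotator's reference. rrnB T1 and T2 terminators upstream of the cassette insulate it from read-through transcription, and a T7 promoter lies just beyond attL2, oriented toward the insert on the opposite strand.

No promoter drives HRAS, so the plasmid is a shuttle rather than an expression construct. An LR Clonase reaction moves the ORF into any compatible destination vector. The insert is in the "open" configuration, with no stop codon immediately after the ORF, which allows C-terminal fusions to tags encoded by the destination vector. In the collection it serves as the wild-type reference for functional comparison with cancer-associated variant alleles.
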