Addgene plasmid #81938: pDONR223_HRAS_WT
Purpose: Gateway Donor vector containing HRAS, part of the Target Accelerator Plasmid Collection.
Depositing lab: Jesse Boehm & William Hahn & David Root. Depositing organization: Broad Institute. Publication: Systematic Functional Interrogation of Rare Cancer Variants Identifies Oncogenic Alleles. Kim E, Ilic N, Shrestha Y, Zou L, Kamburov A, Zhu C, Yang X, Lubonja R, Tran N, Nguyen C, Lawrence MS, Piccioni F, Bagul M, Doench JG, Chouinard CR, Wu X, Hogstrom L, Natoli T, Tamayo P, Horn H, Corsello SM, Lage K, Root DE, Subramanian A, Golub TR, Getz G, Boehm JS, Hahn WC. Cancer Discov. 2016 Jul;6(7):714-26. doi: 10.1158/2159-8290.CD-16-0160. Epub 2016 May 4. PubMed 27147599.
Backbone
  Vector backbone: pDONR223
  Backbone manufacturer: Invitrogen
  Backbone size w/o insert (bp): 2790
  Vector type: Gateway Entry vector
Growth in bacteria
  Bacterial resistance: Spectinomycin, 50 μg/mL
  Growth temperature: 37°C
  Growth strain: DH5alpha
  Copy number: High Copy
Gene/Insert
  Gene/Insert name: HRAS (alt name: NM_176795.4)
  Species: H. sapiens (human)
  Mutation: WT
  Entrez Gene: HRAS (a.k.a. C-BAS/HAS, C-H-RAS, C-HA-RAS1, CTLO, H-RASIDX, HAMSV, HRAS1, RASH1, p21ras)
  Promoter: None
  Cloning method: Gateway Cloning
  Sequencing primers: 5′ M13pUC-fwd; 3′ M13-Rev
Terms and licenses: Academic/Nonprofit Terms; Industry Terms: Not Available to Industry
Depositor comments: Open state: NO stop codon immediately follows insert
How to cite: pDONR223_HRAS_WT was a gift from Jesse Boehm & William Hahn & David Root (Addgene plasmid # 81938 ; http://n2t.net/addgene:81938 ; RRID:Addgene_81938)
