>Addgene plasmid #81938 | pDONR223_HRAS_WT | depositor partial sequence | sequence record 155257 | Insert sequence
ATGACGGAATATAAGCTGGTGGTGGTGGGCGCCGGCGGTGTGGGCAAGAGTGCGCTGACCATCCAGCTGA
TCCAGAACCATTTTGTGGACGAATACGACCCCACTATAGAGGATTCCTACCGGAAGCAGGTGGTCATTGA
TGGGGAGACGTGCCTGTTGGACATCCTGGATACCGCCGGCCAGGAGGAGTACAGCGCCATGCGGGACCAG
TACATGCGCACCGGGGAGGGCTTCCTGTGTGTGTTTGCCATCAACAACACCAAGTCTTTTGAGGACATCC
ACCAGTACAGGGAGCAGATCAAACGGGTGAAGGACTCGGATGACGTGCCCATGGTGCTGGTGGGGAACAA
GTGTGACCTGGCTGCACGCACTGTGGAATCTCGGCAGGCTCAGGACCTCGCCCGAAGCTACGGCATCCCC
TACATCGAGACCTCGGCCAAGACCCGGCAGGGCAGCCGCTCTGGCTCTAGCTCCAGCTCCGGGACCCTCT
GGGACCCCCCGGGACCCATG
